Addgene plasmid #48886: pTD103aiiA(Cm)
Purpose: Negative feedback plasmid from oscillator
Depositing lab: Jeff Hasty. Depositing organization: University of California, San Diego (UCSD). Publication: A sensing array of radically coupled genetic 'biopixels'. Prindle A, Samayoa P, Razinkov I, Danino T, Tsimring LS, Hasty J. Nature. 2011 Dec 18;481(7379):39-44. doi: 10.1038/nature10722. PubMed 22178928.
Backbone
  Vector backbone: pZ vector
  Vector type: Bacterial Expression, Synthetic Biology
Growth in bacteria
  Bacterial resistance: Chloramphenicol, 25 μg/mL
  Growth temperature: 37°C
  Growth strain: DH5alpha
  Copy number: High Copy
Gene/Insert
  Gene/Insert name: aiiA and LuxR
  Promoter: pLux
  Tag / fusion protein: ssrA tag (AANDENYALAA) (C terminal on insert)
  Cloning method: Unknown
  Sequencing primers: 5′ no info; 3′ no info
Terms and licenses: Academic/Nonprofit Terms; Industry Terms: Not Available to Industry
How to cite: pTD103aiiA(Cm) was a gift from Jeff Hasty (Addgene plasmid # 48886 ; http://n2t.net/addgene:48886 ; RRID:Addgene_48886)
