[The description below was written by a language model from this plasmid's Addgene catalogue record and pLannotate feature annotations shown in this document.]
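Description:
pTD103aiiA(Cm) is a small (about 3.7 kb) bacterial expression plasmid built on the modular pZ vector backbone and used in synthetic biology as the negative-feedback component of a quorum-sensing genetic oscillator in E. coli. It is selected with chloramphenicol through a CmR (chloramphenicol acetyltransferase) gene driven by its native cat promoter and followed by the lambda t0 terminator. The annotated replication origin is p15A, which is generally regarded as medium copy and is compatible with ColE1-type plasmids, allowing it to be maintained alongside partner plasmids of the circuit. The catalogue entry lists the plasmid as high copy, so the two sources differ on this point. A short fragment annotated as RSF ori lies next to the p15A origin and is probably only a sequence-similarity match.

The payload consists of two divergently oriented genes. luxR from Aliivibrio fischeri, on the reverse strand, encodes the transcriptional activator that binds the acyl-homoserine lactone (AHL) autoinducer. aiiA from Bacillus thuringiensis, on the forward strand and terminated by rrnB T1, encodes a lactonase that hydrolyses AHLs. The record gives pLux as the promoter, although it is not annotated in the feature table; it presumably lies in the intergenic region between the two genes. A C-terminal ssrA degradation tag is recorded on the insert, which targets the tagged protein for rapid proteolysis and so shortens its lifetime, a property needed for dynamic behaviour. In the circuit, AHL-bound LuxR activates pLux and drives AiiA production, and AiiA then degrades the AHL signal. This closes the delayed negative-feedback loop that, together with AHL synthesis supplied from another plasmid, generates synchronised population-level oscillations.
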