Features (pLannotate 1.2.2; 8 found; start..end, strand, type, name):
     10..759     -  CDS            luxR: LUXR_ALIFS - Experimental evidence at protein level: Swiss-Prot protein existence level 1. Transcriptional activator of the bioluminescence operon. Binds to the OHHL autoinducer. From Aliivibrio fischeri (Vibrio fischeri).
    986..1735    +  CDS            aiiA: AHLLA_BACTK - Experimental evidence at protein level: Swiss-Prot protein existence level 1. Catalyzes hydrolysis of N-hexanoyl-(S)-homoserine lactone, but not the R-enantiomer. Hydrolyzes short- and long-chain N-acyl homoserine lactones with or without 3-oxo substitution at C3, has maximum activity on C10-AHL. From Bacillus thuringiensis subsp. kurstaki.
   1789..1875    +  terminator     rrnB T1 terminator: Escherichia coli rrnB; transcription terminator T1 from the E. coli rrnB gene
   1901..1956    -  rep_origin     RSF ori (fragment): Plasmids containing the RSF 1030 origin of replication can be propagated in E. coli cells that contain additional plasmids with compatible origins.
   2044..2589    -  rep_origin     p15A ori: Plasmids containing the medium-copy-number p15A origin of replication can be propagated in E. coli cells that contain a second plasmid with the ColE1 origin.
   2703..2797    -  terminator     lambda t0 terminator: transcription terminator from phage lambda
   2818..3477    -  CDS            CmR: chloramphenicol acetyltransferase; cat; confers resistance to chloramphenicol
   3478..3580    -  promoter       cat promoter: promoter of the E. coli cat gene encoding chloramphenicol acetyltransferase
>Addgene plasmid #48886 | pTD103aiiA(Cm) | depositor full sequence | sequence record 73803 | pTD103aiiA(Cm) sequence 3678 bps
CTCGAGTTAATTTTTAAAGTATGGGCAATCAATTGCTCCTGTTAAAATTGCTTTAGAAATACTTTGGCAG
CGGTTTGTTGTATTGAGTTTCATTTGCGCATTGGTTAAATGGAAAGTGACAGTACGCTCACTGCAGCCTA
ATATTTTTGAAATATCCCAAGAGCTTTTTCCTTCGCATGCCCACGCTAAACATTCTTTTTCTCTTTTGGT
TAAATCGTTGTTTGATTTATTATTTGCTATATTTATTTTTCGATAATTATCAACTAGAGAAGGAACAATT
AATGGTATGTTCATACACGCATGTAAAAATAAACTATCTATATAGTTGTCTTTTTCTGAATGTGCAAAAC
TAAGCATTCCGAAGCCATTGTTAGCCGTATGAATAGGGAAACTAAACCCAGTGATAAGACCTGATGTTTT
CGCTTCTTTAATTACATTTGGAGATTTTTTATTTACAGCATTGTTTTCAAATATATTCCAATTAATTGGT
GAATGATTGGAGTTAGAATAATCTACTATAGGATCATATTTTATTAAATTAGCGTCATCATAATATTGCC
TCCATTTTTTAGGGTAATTATCTAGAATTGAAATATCAGATTTAACCATAGAATGAGGATAAATGATCGC
GAGTAAATAATATTCACAATGTACCATTTTAGTCATATCAGATAAGCATTGATTAATATCATTATTGCTT
CTACAAGCTTTAATTTTATTAATTATTCTGTATGTGTCGTCGGCATTTATGTTTTTCATACCCATCTCTT
TATCCTTACCTATTGTTTGTCGCAAGTTTTGCGTGTTATATATCATTAAAACGGTAATGGATTGACATTT
GATTCTAATAAATTGGATTTTTGTCACACTATTGTATCGCTGGGAATACAATTACTTAACATAAGCACCT
GTAGGATCGTACAGGTTTACGCAAGAAAATGGTTTGTTATAGTCGAATGAATTCATTAAAGAGGAGAAAG
GTACCATGACAGTAAAGAAACTTTATTTCATCCCAGCAGGTCGTTGCATGTTGGATCATTCGTCTGTTAA
CAGTGCGTTAACACCGGGGAAACTATTAAACTTGCCGGTGTGGTGTTATCTTTTGGAGACGGAAGAAGGT
CCTATTTTAGTAGACACAGGTATGCCAGAAAGTGCAGTTAATAATGAAGGGCTTTTTAACGGTACATTTG
TTGAAGGACAGATCTTACCGAAAATGACTGAAGAAGATAGAATCGTGAATATATTAAAGCGTGTAGGGTA
TGAGCCGGACGACCTTTTATATATTATTAGTTCTCACTTACATTTTGATCATGCAGGAGGAAACGGTGCT
TTTACAAATACACCAATTATTGTGCAGCGAACGGAATATGAGGCAGCACTTCATAGAGAAGAATATATGA
AAGAATGTATATTACCGCATTTGAACTACAAAATTATTGAAGGGGATTATGAAGTGGTACCAGGTGTTCA
ATTATTGTATACGCCAGGTCATTCTCCAGGCCATCAGTCGCTATTCATTGAGACGGAGCAATCCGGTTCA
GTTTTATTAACGATTGATGCATCGTACACGAAAGAGAATTTTGAAGATGAAGTGCCGTTCGCAGGATTTG
ATCCAGAATTAGCTTTATCTTCAATTAAACGTTTAAAAGAAGTTGTGAAAAAAGAGAAACCAATTATTTT
CTTTGGTCATGATATAGAGCAGGAAAAGAGTTGTAGAGTGTTCCCGGAATATATAGCAGCGAACGACGAA
AATTACGCCCTTGCAGCGTAAACGCGTGCTAGAGGCATCAAATAAAACGAAAGGCTCAGTCGAAAGACTG
GGCCTTTCGTTTTATCTGTTGTTTGTCGGTGAACGCTCTCCTGAGTAGGACAAATCCGCCGCCCTAGACC
TAGGGATATATTCCGCTTCCTCGCTCACTGACTCGCTACGCTCGGTCGTTCGACTGCGGCGAGCGGAAAT
GGCTTACGAACGGGGCGGAGATTTCCTGGAAGATGCCAGGAAGATACTTAACAGGGAAGTGAGAGGGCCG
CGGCAAAGCCGTTTTTCCATAGGCTCCGCCCCCCTGACAAGCATCACGAAATCTGACGCTCAAATCAGTG
GTGGCGAAACCCGACAGGACTATAAAGATACCAGGCGTTTCCCCCTGGCGGCTCCCTCGTGCGCTCTCCT
GTTCCTGCCTTTCGGTTTACCGGTGTCATTCCGCTGTTATGGCCGCGTTTGTCTCATTCCACGCCTGACA
CTCAGTTCCGGGTAGGCAGTTCGCTCCAAGCTGGACTGTATGCACGAACCCCCCGTTCAGTCCGACCGCT
GCGCCTTATCCGGTAACTATCGTCTTGAGTCCAACCCGGAAAGACATGCAAAAGCACCACTGGCAGCAGC
CACTGGTAATTGATTTAGAGGAGTTAGTCTTGAAGTCATGCGCCGGTTAAGGCTAAACTGAAAGGACAAG
TTTTGGTGACTGCGCTCCTCCAAGCCAGTTACCTCGGTTCAAAGAGTTGGTAGCTCAGAGAACCTTCGAA
AAACCGCCCTGCAAGGCGGTTTTTTCGTTTTCAGAGCAAGAGATTACGCGCAGACCAAAACGATCTCAAG
AAGATCATCTTATTAATCAGATAAAATATTTCTAGATTTCAGTGCAATTTATCTCTTCAAATGTAGCACC
TGAAGTCAGCCCCATACGATATAAGTTGTTACTAGTGCTTGGATTCTCACCAATAAAAAACGCCCGGCGG
CAACCGAGCGTTCTGAACAAATCCAGATGGAGTTCTGAGGTCATTACTGGATCTATCAACAGGAGTCCAA
GCGAGCTCGATATCAAATTACGCCCCGCCCTGCCACTCATCGCAGTACTGTTGTAATTCATTAAGCATTC
TGCCGACATGGAAGCCATCACAGACGGCATGATGAACCTGAATCGCCAGCGGCATCAGCACCTTGTCGCC
TTGCGTATAATATTTGCCCATGGTGAAAACGGGGGCGAAGAAGTTGTCCATATTGGCCACGTTTAAATCA
AAACTGGTGAAACTCACCCAGGGATTGGCTGAGACGAAAAACATATTCTCAATAAACCCTTTAGGGAAAT
AGGCCAGGTTTTCACCGTAACACGCCACATCTTGCGAATATATGTGTAGAAACTGCCGGAAATCGTCGTG
GTATTCACTCCAGAGCGATGAAAACGTTTCAGTTTGCTCATGGAAAACGGTGTAACAAGGGTGAACACTA
TCCCATATCACCAGCTCACCGTCTTTCATTGCCATACGGAATTCCGGATGAGCATTCATCAGGCGGGCAA
GAATGTGAATAAAGGCCGGATAAAACTTGTGCTTATTTTTCTTTACGGTCTTTAAAAAGGCCGTAATATC
CAGCTGAACGGTCTGGTTATAGGTACATTGAGCAACTGACTGAAATGCCTCAAAATGTTCTTTACGATGC
CATTGGGATATATCAACGGTGGTATATCCAGTGATTTTTTTCTCCATTTTAGCTTCCTTAGCTCCTGAAA
ATCTCGATAACTCAAAAAATACGCCCGGTAGTGATCTTATTTCATTATGGTGAAAGTTGGAACCTCTTAC
GTGCCGATCAACGTCTCATTTTCGCCAGATATCGACGTCTAAGAAACCATTATTATCATGACATTAACCT
ATAAAAATAGGCGTATCACGAGGCCCTTTCGTCTTCAC
