>Addgene plasmid #48886 | pTD103aiiA(Cm) | addgene partial sequence | sequence record 76901 | pTC14_F1 5'-cctactcaggagagcgttca-3'
CCAGTCTTTCGACTGAGCCTTTCGTTTTATTTGATGCCTCTAGCACGCGTTTACGCTGCAAGGGCGTAAT
TTTCGTCGTTCGCTGCTATATATTCCGGGAACACTCTACAACTCTTTTCCTGCTCTATATCATGACCAAA
GAAAATAATTGGTTTCTCTTTTTTCACAACTTCTTTTAAACGTTTAATTGAAGATAAAGCTAATTCTGGA
TCAAATCCTGCGAACGGCACTTCATCTTCAAAATTCTCTTTCGTGTACGATGCATCAATCGTTAATAAAA
CTGAACCGGATTGCTCCGTCTCAATGAATAGCGACTGATGGCCTGGAGAATGACCTGGCGTATACAATAA
TTGAACACCTGGTACCACTTCATAATCCCCTTCAATAATTTTGTAGTTCAAATGCGGTAATATACATTCT
TTCATATATTCTTCTCTATGAAGTGCTGCCTCATATTCCGTTCGCTGCACAATAATTGGTGTATTTGTAA
AAGCACCGTTTCCTCCTGCATGATCAAAATGTAAGTGAGAACTAATAATATATAAAAGGTCGTCCGGCTC
ATACCCTACACGCTTTAATATATTCACGATTCTATCTTCTTCAGTCATTTTCGGTAAGATCTGTCCTTCA
ACAAATGTACCGTTAAAAAGCCCTTCATTATTAACTGCACTTTCTGGCATACCTGTGTCTACTAAAATAG
GACCTTCTTCCGTCTCCAAAAGATAACACCACACCGGCAAGTTTAATAGTTTCCCCGGTGTTAACGCACT
GTTAACAGACGAATGATCCAACATGCAACGACCTGCTGGGATGAAATAAAGT
