>Addgene plasmid #48886 | pTD103aiiA(Cm) | addgene partial sequence | sequence record 76929 | CAT-R 5'-GCAACTGACTGAAATGCCTC-3'
CGGTGGTATATCCAGTGATTTTTTTCTCCATTTTAGCTTCCTTAGCTCCTGAAAATCTCGATAACTCAAA
AAATACGCCCGGTAGTGATCTTATTTCATTATGGTGAAAGTTGGAACCTCTTACGTGCCGATCAACGTCT
CATTTTCGCCAGATATCGACGTCTAAGAAACCATTATTATCATGACATTAACCTATAAAAATAGGCGTAT
CACGAGGCCCTTTCGTCTTCACCTCGAGTTAATTTTTAAAGTATGGGCAATCAATTGCTCCTGTTAAAAT
TGCTTTAGAAATACTTTGGCAGCGGTTTGTTGTATTGAGTTTCATTTGCGCATTGGTTAAATGGAAAGTG
ACAGTACGCTCACTGCAGCCTAATATTTTTGAAATATCCCAAGAGCTTTTTCCTTCGCATGCCCACGCTA
AACATTCTTTTTCTCTTTTGGTTAAATCGTTGTTTGATTTATTATTTGCTATATTTATTTTTCGATAATT
ATCAACTAGAGAAGGAACAATTAATGGTATGTTCATACACGCATGTAAAAATAAACTATCTATATAGTTG
TCTTTTTCTGAATGTGCAAAACTAAGCATTCCGAAGCCATTGTTAGCCGTATGAATAGGGAAACTAAACC
CAGTGATAAGACCTGATGTTTTCGCTTCTTTAATTACATTTGGAGATTTTTTATTTACAGCATTGTTTTC
AAATATATTCCAATTAATTGGTGAATGATTGGAGTTAGAATAATCTACTATAGGATCATATTTTATTAAA
TTAGCGTCATCATAATATTGCCTCCATTTTT
