>Addgene plasmid #48886 | pTD103aiiA(Cm) | addgene partial sequence | sequence record 76951 | LuxR-R 5'-cgtcatcataatattgcctcca-3'
TCAGATTTAACCATAGAATGAGGATAAATGATCGCGAGTAAATAATATTCACAATGTACCATTTTAGTCA
TATCAGATAAGCATTGATTAATATCATTATTGCTTCTACAAGCTTTAATTTTATTAATTATTCTGTATGT
GTCGTCGGCATTTATGTTTTTCATACCCATCTCTTTATCCTTACCTATTGTTTGTCGCAAGTTTTGCGTG
TTATATATCATTAAAACGGTAATGGATTGACATTTGATTCTAATAAATTGGATTTTTGTCACACTATTGT
ATCGCTGGGAATACAATTACTTAACATAAGCACCTGTAGGATCGTACAGGTTTACGCAAGAAAATGGTTT
GTTATAGTCGAATGAATTCATTAAAGAGGAGAAAGGTACCATGACAGTAAAGAAACTTTATTTCATCCCA
GCAGGTCGTTGCATGTTGGATCATTCGTCTGTTAACAGTGCGTTAACACCGGGGAAACTATTAAACTTGC
CGGTGTGGTGTTATCTTTTGGAGACGGAAGAAGGTCCTATTTTAGTAGACACAGGTATGCCAGAAAGTGC
AGTTAATAATGAAGGGCTTTTTAACGGTACATTTGTTGAAGGACAGATCTTACCGAAAATGACTGAAGAA
GATAGAATCGTGAATATATTAAAGCGTGTAGGGTATGAGCCGGACGACCTTTTATATATTATTAGTTCTC
ACTTACATTTTGATCATGCAGGAGGAAACGGTGCTTTTACAAATACACCAATTATTGTGCAGCGAACGGA
ATATGAGGCAGCACTTCATAGAGAAGAATATATGAAAGAATGTATATTACCGCATTTGAACTACAAAATT
